>Addgene plasmid #166733 | Venus-Bad-pEGFP-C1 | addgene full sequence | sequence record 328522 | Addgene NGS Result
GCATTAGTTATTAATAGTAATCAATTACGGGGTCATTAGTTCATAGCCCATATATGGAGTTCCGCGTTAC
ATAACTTACGGTAAATGGCCCGCCTGGCTGACCGCCCAACGACCCCCGCCCATTGACGTCAATAATGACG
TATGTTCCCATAGTAACGCCAATAGGGACTTTCCATTGACGTCAATGGGTGGAGTATTTACGGTAAACTG
CCCACTTGGCAGTACATCAAGTGTATCATATGCCAAGTACGCCCCCTATTGACGTCAATGACGGTAAATG
GCCCGCCTGGCATTATGCCCAGTACATGACCTTATGGGACTTTCCTACTTGGCAGTACATCTACGTATTA
GTCATCGCTATTACCATGGTGATGCGGTTTTGGCAGTACATCAATGGGCGTGGATAGCGGTTTGACTCAC
GGGGATTTCCAAGTCTCCACCCCATTGACGTCAATGGGAGTTTGTTTTGGCACCAAAATCAACGGGACTT
TCCAAAATGTCGTAACAACTCCGCCCCATTGACGCAAATGGGCGGTAGGCGTGTACGGTGGGAGGTCTAT
ATAAGCAGAGCTGGTTTAGTGAACCGTCAGATCCGCTAGCGCTACCGGTCGCCACCATGGTGAGCAAGGG
CGAGGAGCTGTTCACCGGGGTGGTGCCCATCCTGGTCGAGCTGGACGGCGACGTAAACGGCCACAAGTTC
AGCGTGTCCGGCGAGGGCGAGGGCGATGCCACCTACGGCAAGCTGACCCTGAAGCTGATCTGCACCACCG
GCAAGCTGCCCGTGCCCTGGCCCACCCTCGTGACCACCCTGGGCTACGGCCTGCAGTGCTTCGCCCGCTA
CCCCGACCACATGAAGCAGCACGACTTCTTCAAGTCCGCCATGCCCGAAGGCTACGTCCAGGAGCGCACC
ATCTTCTTCAAGGACGACGGCAACTACAAGACCCGCGCCGAGGTGAAGTTCGAGGGCGACACCCTGGTGA
ACCGCATCGAGCTGAAGGGCATCGACTTCAAGGAGGACGGCAACATCCTGGGGCACAAGCTGGAGTACAA
CTACAACAGCCACAACGTCTATATCACCGCCGACAAGCAGAAGAACGGCATCAAGGCCAACTTCAAGATC
CGCCACAACATCGAGGACGGCGGCGTGCAGCTCGCCGACCACTACCAGCAGAACACCCCCATCGGCGACG
GCCCCGTGCTGCTGCCCGACAACCACTACCTGAGCTACCAGTCCGCCCTGAGCAAAGACCCCAACGAGAA
GCGCGATCACATGGTCCTGCTGGAACGCGTGACCGCCGCCGGGATCACTCTCGGCATGGACGAGCTGTAC
AAGTCTGGACTCAGATCCCGAGGAGGCATGTTCCAGATCCCAGAGTTTGAGCCGAGTGAGCAGGAAGACT
CCAGCTCTGCAGAGAGGGGCCTGGGCCCCAGCCCCGCAGGGGACGGGCCCTCAGGCTCCGGCAAGCATCA
TCGCCAGGCCCCAGGCCTCCTGTGGGACGCCAGTCACCAGCAGGAGCAGCCAACCAGCAGCAGCCATCAT
GGAGGCGCTGGGGCTGTGGAGATCCGGAGTCGCCACAGCTCCTACCCCGCGGGGACGGAGGACGACGAAG
GGATGGGGGAGGAGCCCAGCCCCTTTCGGGGCCGCTCGCGCTCGGCGCCCCCCAACCTCTGGGCAGCACA
GCGCTATGGCCGCGAGCTCCGGAGGATGAGTGACGAGTTTGTGGACTCCTTTAAGAAGGGACTTCCTCGC
CCGAAGAGCGCGGGCACAGCAACGCAGATGCGGCAAAGCTCCAGCTGGACGCGAGTCTTCCAGTCCTGGT
GGGATCGGAACTTGGGCAGGGGAAGCTCCGCTCCCTCCCAGTAACTCGAGCTCAAGCTTCGAATTCTGCA
GTCGACGGTACCGCGGGCCCGGGATCCACCGGATCTAGATAACTGATCATAATCAGCCATACCACATTTG
TAGAGGTTTTACTTGCTTTAAAAAACCTCCCACACCTCCCCCTGAACCTGAAACATAAAATGAATGCAAT
TGTTGTTGTTAACTTGTTTATTGCAGCTTATAATGGTTACAAATAAAGCAATAGCATCACAAATTTCACA
AATAAAGCATTTTTTTCACTGCATTCTAGTTGTGGTTTGTCCAAACTCATCAATGTATCTTAACGCGTAA
ATTGTAAGCGTTAATATTTTGTTAAAATTCGCGTTAAATTTTTGTTAAATCAGCTCATTTTTTAACCAAT
AGGCCGAAATCGGCAAAATCCCTTATAAATCAAAAGAATAGACCGAGATAGGGT
[37 nt withheld, positions 2295-2331]
AAAGAACGTGGACTCCAACGTCAAAGG
[49 nt withheld, positions 2359-2407]
T
[91 nt withheld, positions 2409-2499]
G
[124 nt withheld, positions 2501-2624]
CAGGTGGCACTTTTCGGGGAAATGTGCGCGGAACCCCTATTTGTTTATTTTTCTAAATACATTCAAATAT
GTATCCGCTCATGAGACAATAACCCTGATAAATGCTTCAATAATATTGAAAAAGGAAGAGTCCTGAGGCG
GAAAGAACCAGCTGTGGAATGTGTGTCAGTTAGGGTGTGGAAAGTCCCCAGGCTCCCCAGCAGGCAGAAG
TATGCAAAGCATGCATCTCAATTAGTCAGCAACCAGGTGTGGAAAGTCCCCAGGCTCCCCAGCAGGCAGA
AGTATGCAAAGCATGCATCTCAATTAGTCAGCAACCATAGTCCCGCCCCTAACTCCGCCCATCCCGCCCC
TAACTCCGCCCAGTTCCGCCCATTCTCCGCCCCATGGCTGACTAATTTTTTTTATTTATGCAGAGGCCGA
GGCCGCCTCGGCCTCTGAGCTATTCCAGAAGTAGTGAGGAGGCTTTTTTGGAGGCCTAGGCTTTTGCAAA
GATCGATCAAGAGACAGGATGAGGATCGTTTCGCATGATTGAACAAGATGGATTGCACGCAGGTTCTCCG
GCCGCTTGGGTGGAGAGGCTATTCGGCTATGACTGGGCACAACAGACAATCGGCTGCTCTGATGCCGCCG
TGTTCCGGCTGTCAGCGCAGGGGCGCCCGGTTCTTTTTGTCAAGACCGACCTGTCCGGTGCCCTGAATGA
ACTGCAAGACGAGGCAGCGCGGCTATCGTGGCTGGCCACGACGGGCGTTCCTTGCGCAGCTGTGCTCGAC
GTTGTCACTGAAGCGGGAAGGGACTGGCTGCTATTGGGCGAAGTGCCGGGGCAGGATCTCCTGTCATCTC
ACCTTGCTCCTGCCGAGAAAGTATCCATCATGGCTGATGCAATGCGGCGGCTGCATACGCTTGATCCGGC
TACCTGCCCATTCGACCACCAAGCGAAACATCGCATCGAGCGAGCACGTACTCGGATGGAAGCCGGTCTT
GTCGATCAGGATGATCTGGACGAAGAGCATCAGGGGCTCGCGCCAGCCGAACTGTTCGCCAGGCTCAAGG
CGAGCATGCCCGACGGCGAGGATCTCGTCGTGACCCATGGCGATGCCTGCTTGCCGAATATCATGGTGGA
AAATGGCCGCTTTTCTGGATTCATCGACTGTGGCCGGCTGGGTGTGGCGGACCGCTATCAGGACATAGCG
TTGGCTACCCGTGATATTGCTGAAGAGCTTGGCGGCGAATGGGCTGACCGCTTCCTCGTGCTTTACGGTA
TCGCCGCTCCCGATTCGCAGCGCATCGCCTTCTATCGCCTTCTTGACGAGTTCTTCTGAGCGGGACTCTG
GGGTTCGAAATGACCGACCAAGCGACGCCCAACCTGCCATCACGAGATTTCGATTCCACCGCCGCCTTCT
ATGAAAGGTTGGGCTTCGGAATCGTTTTCCGGGACGCCGGCTGGATGATCCTCCAGCGCGGGGATCTCAT
GCTGGAGTTCTTCGCCCACCCTAGGGGGAGGCTAACTGAAACACGGAAGGAGACAATACCGGAAGGAACC
CGCGCTATGACGGCAATAAAAAGACAGAATAAAACGCACGGTGTTGGGTCGTTTGTTCATAAACGCGGGG
TTCGGTCCCAGGGCTGGCACTCTGTCGATACCCCACCGAGACCCCATTGGGGCCAATACGCCCGCGTTTC
TTCCTTTTCCCCACCCCACCCCCCAAGTTCGGGTGAAGGCCCAGGGCTCGCAGCCAACGTCGGGGCGGCA
GGCCCTGCCATAGCCTCAGGTTACTCATATATACTTTAGATTGATTTAAAACTTCATTTTTAATTTAAAA
GGATCTAGGTGAAGATCCTTTTTGATAATCTCATGACCAAAATCCCTTAACGTGAGTTTTCGTTCCACTG
AGCGTCAGACCCCGTAGAAAAGATCAAAGGATCTTCTTGAGATCCTTTTTTTCTGCGCGTAATCTGCTGC
TTGCAAACAAAAAAACCACCGCTACCAGCGGTGGTTTGTTTGCCGGATCAAGAGCTACCAACTCTTTTTC
CGAAGGTAACTGGCTTCAGCAGAGCGCAGATACCAAATACTGTTCTTCTAGTGTAGCCGTAGTTAGGCCA
CCACTTCAAGAACTCTGTAGCACCGCCTACATACCTCGCTCTGCTAATCCTGTTACCAGTGGCTGCTGCC
AGTGGCGATAAGTCGTGTCTTACCGGGTTGGACTCAAGACGATAGTTACCGGATAAGGCGCAGCGGTCGG
GCTGAACGGGGGGTTCGTGCACACAGCCCAGCTTGGAGCGAACGACCTACACCGAACTGAGATACCTACA
GCGTGAGCTATGAGAAAGCGCCACGCTTCCCGAAGGGAGAAAGGCGGACAGGTATCCGGTAAGCGGCAGG
GTCGGAACAGGAGAGCGCACGAGGGAGCTTCCAGGGGGAAACGCCTGGTATCTTTATAGTCCTGTCGGGT
TTCGCCACCTCTGACTTGAGCGTCGATTTTTGTGATGCTCGTCAGGGGGGCGGAGCCTATGGAAAAACGC
CAGCAACGCGGCCTTTTTACGGTTCCTGGCCTTTTGCTGGCCTTTTGCTCACATGTTCTTTCCTGCGTTA
TCCCCTGATTCTGTGGATAACCGTATTACCGCCAT
Features (pLannotate 1.2.2; 15 found; start..end, strand, type, name):
     65..368     +  enhancer       CMV enhancer: human cytomegalovirus immediate early enhancer
    369..572     +  promoter       CMV promoter: human cytomegalovirus (CMV) immediate early promoter
    617..1333    +  CDS            Venus: Venus is a basic (constitutively fluorescent) yellow fluorescent protein published in 2002, derived from Aequorea victoria. It is reported to be a rapidly-maturing weak dimer with moderate acid sensitivity.
   1358..1861    +  CDS            BAD: BAD_HUMAN - Also known as BBC6, BCL2L8. Experimental evidence at protein level: Swiss-Prot protein existence level 1. Promotes cell death. Successfully competes for the binding to Bcl-X(L), Bcl-2 and Bcl-W, thereby affecting the level of heterodimerization of these proteins with BAX. Can reverse the death repressor activity of Bcl-X(L), but not that of Bcl-2 (By similarity). Appears to act as a link between growth factor receptor signaling and the apoptotic pathways. From Homo sapiens (Human).
   1865..1917    +  misc_feature   MCS: multiple cloning site
   1934..2018    +  CDS            large T antigen (fragment): large T antigen from SV40 (simian virus 40)
   2041..2162    +  polyA_signal   SV40 poly(A) signal: SV40 polyadenylation signal
   2196..2624    -  rep_origin     f1 ori (sequence partly withheld): f1 bacteriophage origin of replication; arrow indicates direction of (+) strand synthesis
   2651..2755    +  promoter       AmpR promoter: bla
   2757..3114    +  promoter       SV40 promoter: SV40 enhancer and early promoter
   3149..3943    +  CDS            NeoR/KanR: aminoglycoside phosphotransferase from Tn5; aph(3')-II (or nptII); confers resistance to neomycin, kanamycin, and G418 (Geneticin®)
   3964..4116    +  CDS            ble (fragment): BLE_KLEPN - Experimental evidence at protein level: Swiss-Prot protein existence level 1. Binding protein with a strong affinity to the bleomycin family of antibiotics. Binds to CL990; an antimitotic-antibiotic compound. From Klebsiella pneumoniae.
   4175..4222    +  polyA_signal   HSV TK poly(A) signal: herpes simplex virus thymidine kinase polyadenylation signal (Cole and Stacy, 1985)
   4313..4329    -  polyA_signal   bGH poly(A) signal (fragment): bovine growth hormone polyadenylation signal
   4551..5139    +  rep_origin     ori: high-copy-number ColE1/pMB1/pBR322/pUC origin of replication
