[The description below was written by a language model from this plasmid's Addgene catalogue record and pLannotate feature annotations shown in this document.]
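Description:
Venus-Bad-pEGFP-C1 is a 5.2 kb mammalian expression plasmid built on the pEGFP-C1 backbone, in which the original fluorescent protein has been replaced by Venus and human BAD (BCL2-associated agonist of cell death, also called BCL2L8) has been cloned downstream in frame. The human cytomegalovirus immediate early enhancer and promoter drive transcription of the fusion, termed "VBad", with Venus at the N-terminus joined to Bad through a flexible seven-residue linker. The transcript is terminated by the SV40 polyadenylation signal, which lies just past the residual multiple cloning site. According to the depositor, this Venus carries the F46L, F64L, M153T, V163A and S175G changes relative to EYFP, plus an F224R substitution intended to make it monomeric. The restriction sites used for cloning are not recorded.

The plasmid is propagated at high copy in E. coli from a ColE1/pUC-type origin, and it also carries an f1 phage origin. A single Tn5 aminoglycoside phosphotransferase gene (NeoR/KanR) serves both hosts. A bacterial bla-type promoter provides kanamycin resistance in bacteria, while the adjacent SV40 enhancer/early promoter and an HSV TK polyadenylation signal allow G418 selection of transfected mammalian cells. The short large T antigen, ble and bGH poly(A) fragments in the annotation appear to be backbone remnants rather than functional elements.

The construct is transfected to express a fluorescently labelled BH3-only pro-apoptotic protein in live cells. The associated work examined how BH3 proteins bind the anti-apoptotic proteins Bcl-XL and Bcl-2 and whether BH3-mimetic drugs displace them, which suggests the Venus tag is used to visualise Bad and measure its interactions with these partners.
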