Addgene plasmid #166733: Venus-Bad-pEGFP-C1
Purpose: Express Venus fused to the N-terminus of the Bcl-2 family protein, Bad
Depositing lab: David Andrews. Depositing organization: Sunnybrook Research Institute. Publication: Bim escapes displacement by BH3-mimetic anti-cancer drugs by double-bolt locking both Bcl-XL and Bcl-2. Liu Q, Osterlund EJ, Chi X, Pogmore J, Leber B, Andrews DW. Elife. 2019 Mar 12;8. pii: 37689. doi: 10.7554/eLife.37689. PubMed 30860026.
Backbone
  Vector backbone: pEGFP-C1
  Vector type: Mammalian Expression
  Selectable markers: Neomycin (select with G418)
Growth in bacteria
  Bacterial resistance: Kanamycin, 50 μg/mL
  Growth temperature: 37°C
  Growth strain: DH5alpha
  Copy number: High Copy
Gene/Insert
  Gene/Insert name: Bad (alt name: Bcl2 associated agonist of cell death, or Bcl2 like protein 8 (BCL2L8))
  Species: H. sapiens (human)
  Entrez Gene: BAD (a.k.a. BBC2, BCL2L8)
  Promoter: CMV
  Tag / fusion protein: Venus (N terminal on backbone)
  Cloning method: Restriction Enzyme; 5′ cloning site Unknown (unknown if destroyed); 3′ cloning site Unknown (unknown if destroyed)
  Sequencing primers: 5′ TGACGCAAATGGGCGGTAGG; 3′ TCGCCCTTTGACGTTGGAGTCCAC
Resource information
  A portion of this plasmid was derived from a plasmid made by: Bad sequence aligns with Homo sapiens BAD mRNA for BCL2-antagonist of cell death protein (GenBank accession #: AB451254.1).
Terms and licenses: Academic/Nonprofit Terms; Industry Terms: Not Available to Industry
Depositor comments: Transfection of this plasmid will express "VBad" (Venus fused to the N-terminus of the BH3-only protein, Bad) in live cells. There is a flexible, 7 amino acid linker between Venus and Bad proteins. When compared with EYFP, Venus fluorophore contains the following mutations: F46L, F64L, M153T, V163A and S175G. This Venus protein contains an F224R mutation to make it monomeric.
How to cite: Venus-Bad-pEGFP-C1 was a gift from David Andrews (Addgene plasmid # 166733 ; http://n2t.net/addgene:166733 ; RRID:Addgene_166733)
