>Addgene plasmid #166733 | Venus-Bad-pEGFP-C1 | depositor partial sequence | sequence record 323659 | full length Bad protein
ATGTTCCAGATCCCAGAGTTTGAGCCGAGTGAGCAGGAAGACTCCAGCTCTGCAGAGAGGGGCCTGGGCC
CCAGCCCCGCAGGGGACGGGCCCTCAGGCTCCGGCAAGCATCATCGCCAGGCCCCAGGCCTCCTGTGGGA
CGCCAGTCACCAGCAGGAGCAGCCAACCAGCAGCAGCCATCATGGAGGCGCTGGGGCTGTGGAGATCCGG
AGTCGCCACAGCTCCTACCCCGCGGGGACGGAGGACGACGAAGGGATGGGGGAGGAGCCCAGCCCCTTTC
GGGGCCGCTCGCGCTCGGCGCCCCCCAACCTCTGGGCAGCACAGCGCTATGGCCGCGAGCTCCGGAGGAT
GAGTGACGAGTTTGTGGACTCCTTTAAGAAGGGACTTCCTCGCCCGAAGAGCGCGGGCACAGCAACGCAG
ATGCGGCAAAGCTCCAGCTGGACGCGAGTCTTCCAGTCCTGGTGGGATCGGAACTTGGGCAGGGGAAGCT
CCGCTCCCTCCCAGTAA
